>Addgene plasmid #237015 | NanoBRET Assay Vector, TCF4 | depositor full sequence | sequence record 470734 | NanoBRET Assay Vector, TCF4 sequence 7426 bps
AAGACGCGTGACGTCGGCAGTGAAAAAAATGCTTTATTTGTGAAATTTGTGATGCTATTGCTTTATTTGT
AACCATTATAAGCTGCAATAAACAAGTTAACAACAACAATTGCATTCATTTTATGTTTCAGGTTCAGGGG
GAGGTGTGGGAGGTTTTTTAAAGCAAGTAAAACCTCTACAAATGTGGTATGGCTGATTATGATCCGCGGC
CGCAATACGTCGACGTTATCAGCTGACTTCGTACGAGAGCCTAGGTGTTTCTAGAGGATCCCCGGGTACC
GAGCCCGAATTCGTTTAAACTTCTAAAGACTTGGTGACGAGCGACAGCGGCTGGGGCTGGGTCCCGGCCA
GGGAGCTGTGGGAATGTAAGGAAGAAGTCGACGGCTGTGCAATTGATGAGGAGGGGGCGGCAGGCTGCAA
AGCGGCTGGGGGCAGGTCCAGGGCCCCGTTGGGACAGAGGGCGGAGGCCTTGTGGGTGGCCTCAGCGAGC
AGGAGGGCGGGTGGCGGAGGCATCATGGACAGGTGGGCCAGGGGGTCGGGCTTCAGGGACAGCGACAGAG
GCTGGGTCTGCTCAGTCTGTGACTTGGCGTCTCGGGGAGGGGAGCCTAGCAGGTTCGGGGAGGGGGGAGG
CGAATCTAGTAAGCTTCCATCTGAAGAGGGTGGGCTGAGGCAGCTGCCTTCACCTTGTATGTAGCGAACG
CACTTTTTTTTTCTCCTGCAAGGGCCGCACCAGTTATTCTGTTGATCAAGGCCAAAGCGCGCTCGGCATT
TCTTAGGAGCGCTCAGGTCTGTAATCGGAGGAAGTGAAAGGCAAGGATTTAGGAAACATTCGCTGTGTTC
ATTGGTCTCTCCCGGCTGCTTGTCCCTTTTCCTCTTCTTCTTCTTTCCATAGTTATCCCGCGCGGACCAG
CCGGGGTACAGTTGCATATGAAGCTGTCGCTCCTTCCGGGCCAGCTCGTAGTATTTCGCTTGCTCTTCTC
TGGACAGTGCATGCCACCTCCGCCCAAGGATCTGGTTGATGGCCGCGCTTTCTTTCAACGTGCACTCAGC
TACGACCTTTGCTCTCATTTCCTTCATATACAACATGAATGCATTAAGAGGTTTCTTTATGTGGGGCTTC
TTCTTTTCTTCTTCCTTTTTGGAGTCCTGATGCTTTGAACTATGGAGTGAGCCGACATCACTCTGGGACG
ATTCCTGTTTGACTGTTGGTGTGACTATGGCCGGATGCGGAATGCCCGTCGTGTGTAGCGTATGATGTGG
TGGGACCATATGGGGAGGGAACCTGGACATGGAAGCATTGACGGTCAGAGCTGTGGGGTAGGGGTGTCTG
AATCCTCCTGTCGTGATTGGGTACACTGGTTGACCTTGCTGTGGTACTAACCATCCTAGCGGATGGGGGA
TTTGTCCTACGGTGCCAGGCGATAGTGGGTAATACGGGGATATATCTGGAGGGTGCGGAGGCCGTGGGAT
TCCTGTTTTGGGGTCTACGTCGGCTGGTAAGTGTGGAGGTGGGTTTCCCGGCGTGAAGTGTTCATTGCTG
TACGTGATAAGAGGCGTGAGGGGGTGGACATGGTGAGGGTGCTGCACCACTGGCACTTTGTTAGAGACAA
TGTGTGCCGGTGATGGGGACCGGGCATCCTTGAGGGCTTGTCTACTCTGGAGGCTCCCTGCCTGGACATC
AAGCAGTGGCCATTTCATCTGGAGATACTGAACTGCAATCTGGTGTTCAATCGTTTTGTACGCAGAGTAA
TGTGTGCTGCCGGACTGAAAATGGAGGGTTCGGGCGGTGGGCGAGAGCGATCCGTTGGGGAGGTAGGGGC
TCGTCAGGTCGGGGATCATGATGAAGGGGTAGCCGGGATACGGTGGCCCCTTAAAGAGCCCTCCATCTTG
CCTCTTGGCCGCTTCTTCCAAACTTTCCCGGGATTTGTCTCGGAAACTTTCGGAGCGAGGCGGAGGCCGT
CTTTCCGCCTCGGAATCGGAGGAGCTGTTTTGATTCGTTTCTGATTCATTGACTAGAGACGATTTGACAT
CAGCTAAATCCCTCTCTGCCGAGGAGTTTTCGGAGCTCTTCTCCTCCTGTTCGCCCTCGTCTTTGAAGGA
AATCAGTTCGTCGTTGGCGCCTAGGTCATCCCCTCCACCGCCGTTCAGCTGCGGCATGGCGATCGCGCCG
CTCGAGCCCGCCAGAATGCGTTCGCACAGCCGCCAGCCGGTCACTCCGTTGATGGTTACTCGGAACAGCA
GGGAGCCGTCGGGGTTGATCAGGCGCTCGTCGATAATTTTGTTGCCGTTCCACAGGGTCCCTGTTACAGT
GATCTTTTTGCCGTCGAACACGGCGATGCCTTCATACGGCCGTCCGAAATAGTCGATCATGTTCGGCGTA
ACCCCGTCGATTACCAGTGTGCCATAGTGCAGGATCACCTTAAAGTGATGATCATCCACAGGGTACACCA
CCTTAAAAATTTTTTCGATCTGGCCCATTTGGTCGCCGCTCAGACCTTCATACGGGATGATGACATGGAT
GTCGATCTTCAGCCCATTTTCACCGCTCAGGACAATCCTTTGGATCGGAGTTACGGACACCCCGAGATTC
TGAAACAAACTGGACACACCTCCCTGTTCAAGGACTTGGTCCAGGTTGTAGCCGGCTGTCTGTCGCCAGT
CCCCAACGAAATCTTCGAGTGTGAAGACCATGGTGAGCGCTAGCTGCAAAAAGAACAAGTAGCTTGTATT
CTATAGTGTCACCTAAATGGGCGATCTGACGGTTCACTAAACCAGCTCTGCTTATATAGGCCTCCCTGGC
GCGCCACTAGTTATTAATAGTAATCAATTACGGGGTCATTAGTTCATAGCCCATATATGGAGTTCCGCGT
TACATAACTTACGGTAAATGGCCCGCCTGGCTGACCGCCCAACGACCCCCGCCCATTGACGTCAATAATG
ACGTATGTTCCCATAGTAACGCCAATAGGGACTTTCCATTGACGTCAATGGGTGGAGTATTTACGGTAAA
CTGCCCACTTGGCAGTACATCAAGTGTATCATATGCCAAGTCCGCCCCCTATTGACGTCAATGACGGTAA
ATGGCCCGCCTGGCATTATGCCCAGTACATGACCTTACGGGACTTTCCTACTTGGCAGTACATCTACGTA
TTAGTCATCGCTATTACCATGGTGATGCGGTTTTGGCAGTACACCAATGGGCGTGGATAGCGGTTTGACT
CACGGGGATTTCCAAGTCTCCACCCCATTGACGTCAATGGGAGTTTGTTTTGGCACCAAAATCAACGGGA
CTTTCCAAAATGTCGTAATAACCCCGCCCCGTTGACGCAAATGGGCGGTAGGCGTGTACGGTGGGAGGTC
AAATCGAATTCTAATACTGTTGACAATTAATCATCGGCATAGTATATCGGCATAGTATAATACGACAAGG
TGAGGAACTAAACCCAGGAGGCAGATCATGGAGAAAAAAATCACTGGATATACCACCGTTGATATATCCC
AATGGCATCGTAAAGAACATTTTGAGGCATTTCAGTCAGTTGCTCAATGTACCTATAACCAGACCGTTCA
GCTGGATATTACGGCCTTTTTAAAGACCGTAAAGAAAAATAAGCACAAGTTTTATCCGGCCTTTATTCAC
ATTCTTGCCCGCCTGATGAATGCTCATCCGGAATTCCGTATGGCAATGAAAGACGGTGAGCTGGTGATAT
GGGATAGTGTTCACCCTTGTTACACCGTTTTCCATGAGCAAACTGAAACGTTTTCATCGCTCTGGAGTGA
ATACCACGACGATTTCCGGCAGTTTCTACACATATATTCGCAAGATGTGGCGTGTTACGGTGAAAACCTG
GCCTATTTCCCTAAAGGGTTTATTGAGAATATGTTTTTCGTCTCAGCCAATCCCTGGGTGAGTTTCACCA
GTTTTGATTTAAACGTGGCCAATATGGACAACTTCTTCGCCCCCGTTTTCACTATGGGCAAATATTATAC
GCAAGGCGACAAGGTGCTGATGCCGCTGGCGATTCAGGTTCATCATGCCGTCTGTGATGGCTTCCATGTC
GGCAGAATGCTTAATGAATTACAACAGTACTGCGATGAGTGGCAGGGCGGGGCGTAAGCGGGACTCTGGG
GTTCGAAATGACCGACCAAGCGACGCCCAACCGGTATCAGCTCACTCAAAGGCGGTAATACGGTTATCCA
CAGAATCAGGGGATAACGCAGGAAAGAACATGTGAGCAAAAGGCCAGCAAAAGGCCAGGAACCGTAAAAA
GGCCGCGTTGCTGGCGTTTTTCCATAGGCTCCGCCCCCCTGACGAGCATCACAAAAATCGACGCTCAAGT
CAGAGGTGGCGAAACCCGACAGGACTATAAAGATACCAGGCGTTTCCCCCTGGAAGCTCCCTCGTGCGCT
CTCCTGTTCCGACCCTGCCGCTTACCGGATACCTGTCCGCCTTTCTCCCTTCGGGAAGCGTGGCGCTTTC
TCATAGCTCACGCTGTAGGTATCTCAGTTCGGTGTAGGTCGTTCGCTCCAAGCTGGGCTGTGTGCACGAA
CCCCCCGTTCAGCCCGACCGCTGCGCCTTATCCGGTAACTATCGTCTTGAGTCCAACCCGGTAAGACACG
ACTTATCGCCACTGGCAGCAGCCACTGGTAACAGGATTAGCAGAGCGAGGTATGTAGGCGGTGCTACAGA
GTTCTTGAAGTGGTGGCCTAACTACGGCTACACTAGAAGGACAGTATTTGGTATCTGCGCTCTGCTGAAG
CCAGTTACCTTCGGAAAAAGAGTTGGTAGCTCTTGATCCGGCAAACAAACCACCGCTGGTAGCGGTGGTT
TTTTTGTTTGCAAGCAGCAGATTACGCGCAGAAAAAAAGGATTTCAAGAAGATCCTTTGATCTTTTCTAC
GGGGTCTGACGCTCAGTGGAACGAAAACTCACGTTAAGGGATTTTGGTCATGAGATTATCAAAAAGGATC
TTCACCTAGATCCTTTTATAGTCCGGAATCGTCACACAAAAAACCAACACACAGATGTAATGAAAATAAA
GATATTTTATTGCGGCCATCGTGATGGCTAGAGTTCAGAAGAACTCGTCAAGAAGGCGATAGAAGGCGAT
GCGCTGCGAATCGGGAGCGGCGATACCGTAAAGCACGAGGAAGCGGTCAGCCCATTCGCCGCCAAGCTCT
TCAGCAATATCACGGGTAGCCAACGCTATGTCCTGATAGCGGTCCGCCACACCCAGCCGGCCACAGTCGA
TGAATCCAGAAAAGCGGCCATTTTCCACCATGATATTCGGCAAGCAGGCATCGCCGTGGGTCACGACGAG
ATCCTCGCCGTCGGGCATGCGCGCCTTGAGCCTGGCGAACAGTTCGGCTGGCGCGAGCCCCTGATGCTCT
TCGTCCAGATCATCCTGATCGACAAGACCGGCTTCCATCCGAGTACGTGCTCGCTCGATGCGATGTTTCG
CTTGGTGGTCGAATGGGCAGGTAGCCGGATCAAGCGTATGCAGCCGCCGCATTGCATCAGCCATGATGGA
TACTTTCTCGGCAGGAGCAAGGTGAGATGACAGGAGATCCTGCCCCGGCACTTCGCCCAATAGCAGCCAG
TCCCTTCCCGCTTCAGTGACAACGTCGAGCACAGCTGCGCAAGGAACGCCCGTCGTGGCCAGCCACGATA
GCCGCGCTGCCTCGTCCTGCAGTTCATTCAGGGCACCGGACAGGTCGGTCTTGACAAAAAGAACCGGGCG
CCCCTGCGCTGACAGCCGGAACACGGCGGCATCAGAGCAGCCGATTGTCTGTTGTGCCCAGTCATAGCCG
AATAGCCTCTCCACCCAAGCGGCCGGAGAACCTGCGTGCAATCCATCTTGTTCAATCATGGTGGCATCGA
TTCCCGGTCAACATCCAGTACACCTCCGGCACCACCGGCTTCCCCAAGGGCGCCACGCTCTCCCACCACA
ACATCCTCAACAACGGCTACTGGGTGGGCCGCACGGTCGGCTACACGGAGCAGGACCGGGTGTGTCTGCC
GGTGCCCTTCTACCACTGCTTCGGCATGGTCATGGGCAACTTGGGCGCCACCTCCCACGCCGCCTGCATC
GTCATCCCGGCCCCGTCCTTCGAGCCGGCGGCGACGCTGGAGGCGGTGCAGCGGGAGAGGTGCACGTCCC
TGTACGGCGTCCCCACGAAGCCGAATTCCACCACACTGGACTAGATGCATGCTCGACAGTGTGATGGATA
TCTGCAGAATTCGGCTTTCACGACACCTGAAATGGAAGAAAAAAACTTTGAACCACTGTCTGAGGCTTGA
GAATGAACCAAGATCCAAACTCAAAAAGGGCAAATTCCAAGGAGAATTACATCAAGTGCCAAGCTGGCCT
AACTTCAGTCTCCACCCACTCAGTGTGGGGAAACTCCATCGCATAAAACCCCTCCCCCCAACCTAAAGAC
GACGTACTCCAAAAGCTCGAGAACTAATCGAGGTGCCTGGACGGCGCCCGGTACTCCGTGGAGTCACATG
AAGCGACGGCTGAGGACGGAAAGGCCCTTTTCCTTTGTGTGGGTGACTCACCCGCCCGCTCTCCCGAGCG
CCGCGTCCTCCATTTTGAGCTGCCTGCAGCAGGGCCGGGAAGCGGCCATCTTTCCGCTCACGCAACTGGT
GCCGACCGGGCCAGCCTTGCCGCCCAGGGCGGGGCGATACACGGCGGCGCGAGGCCAGGCACCAGAGCAG
GCCGGCCAGCTTGAGACTACCCCCGTCCGATTCTCGGTGGCCGCGCTCGCAGGCCCCGCCTCGCCGAACA
TGTGCGCTGGGACGCACGGGCCCCGTCGCCGCCCGCGGCCCCAAAAACCGAAATACCAGTGTGCAGATCT
TGGCCCGCATTTACAAGACTATCTTGCCAGAAAAAAAGCGTCGCAGCAGGTCATCAAAAATTTTAAATGG
CTAGAGACTTATCGAAAGCAGCGAGACAGGCGCGAAGGTGCCACCAGATTCGCACGCGGCGGCCCCAGCG
CCCAGGCCAGGCCTCAACTCAAGCACGAGGCGAAGGGGCTCCTTAAGCGCAAGGCCTCGAACTCTCCCAC
CCACTTCCAACCCGAAGCTCGGGATCAAGAATCACGTACTGCAGCCAGGTGGAAGTAATTCAAGGCACGC
AAGGGCCATAACCCGTAAAGAGGCCAGGCCCGCGGGAACCACACACGGCACTTACCTGTGTTCTGGCGGC
AAACCCGTTGCGAAAAAGAACGTTCACGGCGACTACTGCACTTATATACGGTTCTCCCCCACCCTCGGGA
AAAAGGCGGAGCCAGTACACGACATCACTTTCCCAGTTTACCCCGCGCCACCTTCTCTAGGCACCGGTTC
AATTGCCGACCCCTCCCCCCAACTTCTCGGGGACTGTGGGCGATGTGCGCTCTGCCCACTGACGGGCACC
GGAGCC
Features (pLannotate 1.2.2; 18 found; start..end, strand, type, name):
     17..98      -  polyA_signal   SV40 poly(A) signal: SV40 polyadenylation signal
    121..204     -  CDS            large T antigen (fragment): large T antigen from SV40 (simian virus 40)
    260..292     -  misc_feature   MCS (fragment): pUC18/19 multiple cloning site
    301..2157    -  CDS            TCF7L2: TF7L2_HUMAN - Also known as TCF4. Experimental evidence at protein level: Swiss-Prot protein existence level 1. Participates in the Wnt signaling pathway and modulates MYC expression by binding to its promoter in a sequence-specific manner. Acts as repressor in the absence of CTNNB1, and as activator in its presence. Activates transcription from promoters with several copies of the Tcf motif 5'-CCTTTGATC-3' in the presence of CTNNB1. TLE1, TLE2, TLE3 and TLE4 repress transactivation mediated by TCF7L2/TCF4 and CTNNB1. Expression of dominant-negative mutants results in cell-cycle arrest in G1.
   2179..2691    -  CDS            Nluc: NanoLuc® luciferase human codon-optimized
   2730..2748    -  promoter       SP6 promoter: promoter for bacteriophage SP6 RNA polymerase
   2774..2796    -  promoter       minimal CMV promoter (fragment): human cytomegalovirus (CMV) immediate early promoter
   2806..3171    +  enhancer       CMV enhancer: human cytomegalovirus immediate early enhancer
   3173..3360    +  promoter       CMV promoter (fragment): human cytomegalovirus (CMV) immediate early promoter
   3379..3426    +  promoter       EM7 promoter: synthetic bacterial promoter&nbsp
   3458..4114    +  CDS            cat: CAT_ECOLX - Experimental evidence at protein level: Swiss-Prot protein existence level 1. This enzyme is an effector of chloramphenicol resistance in bacteria. From Escherichia coli. This protein is used as a marker in many commonly used cloning vectors, such as pACYC184.
   4289..4877    -  rep_origin     ori: high-copy-number ColE1/pMB1/pBR322/pUC origin of replication
   5003..5051    -  polyA_signal   poly(A) signal: synthetic polyadenylation signal
   5078..5869    -  CDS            neo: KKA2_KLEPN - Also known as kan, nptII. Experimental evidence at protein level: Swiss-Prot protein existence level 1. Resistance to kanamycin, neomycin, paromomycin, ribostamycin, butirosin and gentamicin B. From Klebsiella pneumoniae.
   5884..6177    +  CDS            Acsf2 (fragment): ACSF2_MOUSE - Experimental evidence at protein level: Swiss-Prot protein existence level 1. Acyl-CoA synthases catalyze the initial reaction in fatty acid metabolism, by forming a thioester with CoA. Has some preference toward medium-chain substrates. Plays a role in adipocyte differentiation. From Mus musculus (Mouse).
   6257..6460    -  intron         EF-1α intron A: truncated intron upstream of the start codon of human EF-1α
   7086..7195    -  intron         EF-1α intron A (fragment): intron upstream of the start codon of human EF-1α
   7196..7407    -  promoter       EF-1α core promoter: core promoter for human elongation factor EF-1α
