[The description below was written by a language model from this plasmid's Addgene catalogue record and pLannotate feature annotations shown in this document.]
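Description:
NanoBRET Assay Vector, TCF4 is a mammalian expression plasmid of 7,426 bp built on the pFN224C NanoLuc CMV-Neo BiBRET-Balanced backbone. It is designed to produce a human transcription factor fused at its N terminus to NanoLuc luciferase. In bacteria it replicates from a high-copy ColE1/pUC-type origin and is selected with chloramphenicol through a cat gene preceded by the synthetic bacterial EM7 promoter. For mammalian cells it carries a neomycin phosphotransferase gene (G418 selection), which by its position and orientation appears to be driven by an EF-1α core promoter with intron A sequences, and it ends in a synthetic polyadenylation signal.

The payload reads, on the reverse strand, as a codon-optimised Nluc coding sequence followed by the insert, a remnant of a multiple cloning site and an SV40 polyadenylation signal. The catalogue gives CMV as the promoter. The annotation shows a CMV enhancer and promoter fragment on the opposite strand, with a small minimal-CMV fragment and an SP6 promoter immediately upstream of Nluc, so the exact promoter arrangement cannot be resolved from the table alone. SP6 would permit in vitro transcription.

The identity of the insert is inconsistent between the two sources. The catalogue links it to the Entrez gene TCF4 (E2-2/ITF2, a bHLH factor), whereas the sequence-based annotation identifies the open reading frame as TCF7L2, the Wnt/β-catenin pathway factor that is also historically called TCF4. Users should check which protein is encoded. A short "Acsf2" hit is probably a spurious match.

The NanoLuc fusion acts as the luminescent energy donor in NanoBRET assays, which measure protein interactions or ligand engagement in live cells.
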