Addgene plasmid #237015: NanoBRET Assay Vector, TCF4
Purpose: Express NanoLuc(R)-TCF4 Fusion Protein in Mammalian Cells under a CMV promoter
Depositing lab: Promega Corporation.
Backbone
  Vector backbone: pFN224C NanoLuc(R) CMV-Neo BiBRET-Balanced Vector
  Vector type: Mammalian Expression
  Selectable markers: Neomycin (select with G418)
Growth in bacteria
  Bacterial resistance: Chloramphenicol, 25 μg/mL
  Growth temperature: 37°C
  Growth strain: DH5alpha
  Copy number: High Copy
Gene/Insert
  Gene/Insert name: TCF4
  Species: H. sapiens (human)
  Mutation: None
  Entrez Gene: TCF4 (a.k.a. CDG2T, E2-2, FCD2, FECD3, ITF-2, ITF2, PTHS, SEF-2, SEF2, SEF2-1, SEF2-1A, SEF2-1B, SEF2-1D, TCF-4, bHLHb19)
  Promoter: CMV
  Tag / fusion protein: NanoLuc (R) (N terminal on backbone)
  Cloning method: Other
Terms and licenses: Academic/Nonprofit Terms; Industry Terms
How to cite: NanoBRET Assay Vector, TCF4 was a gift from Promega Corporation (Addgene plasmid # 237015 ; http://n2t.net/addgene:237015 ; RRID:Addgene_237015)
